>Addgene plasmid | pEntry_HCoV-OC43-Envelope | analyzer sequence | sequence record 327453
CTACCAGCGGTGGTTTGTTTGCCGGATCAAGAGCTACCAACTCTTTTTCCGAAGGTAACTGGCTTCAGCA
GAGCGCAGATACCAAATACTGTCCTTCTAGTGTAGCCGTAGTTAGGCCACCACTTCAAGAACTCTGTAGC
ACCGCCTACATACCTCGCTCTGCTAATCCTGTTACCAGTGGCTGCTGCCAGTGGCGATAAGTCGTGTCTT
ACCGGGTTGGACTCAAGACGATAGTTACCGGATAAGGCGCAGCGGTCGGGCTGAACGGGGGGTTCGTGCA
CACAGCCCAGCTTGGAGCGAACGACCTACACCGAACTGAGATACCTACAGCGTGAGCATTGAGAAAGCGC
CACGCTTCCCGAAGGGAGAAAGGCGGACAGGTATCCGGTAAGCGGCAGGGTCGGAACAGGAGAGCGCACG
AGGGAGCTTCCAGGGGGAAACGCCTGGTATCTTTATAGTCCTGTCGGGTTTCGCCACCTCTGACTTGAGC
GTCGATTTTTGTGATGCTCGTCAGGGGGGCGGAGCCTATGGAAAAACGCCAGCAACGCGGCCTTTTTACG
GTTCCTGGCCTTTTGCTGGCCTTTTGCTCACATGTTCTTTCCTGCGTTATCCCCTGATTCTGTGGATAAC
CGTATTACCGCCTTTGAGTGAGCTGATACCGCTCGCCGCAGCCGAACGACCGAGCGCAGCGAGTCAGTGA
GCGAGGAAGCGGAAGAGCGCCCAATACGCAAACCGCCTCTCCCCGCGCGTTGGCCGATTCATTAATGCAG
CTGGCACGACAGGTTTCCCGACTGGAAAGCGGGCAGTGAGCGCAACGCAATTAATACGCGTACCGCTAGC
CAGGAAGAGTTTGTAGAAACGCAAAAAGGCCATCCGTCAGGATGGCCTTCTGCTTAGTTTGATGCCTGGC
AGTTTATGGCGGGCGTCCTGCCCGCCACCCTCCGGGCCGTTGCTTCACAACGTTCAAATCCGCTCCCGGC
GGATTTGTCCTACTCAGGAGAGCGTTCACCGACAAACAACAGATAAAACGAAAGGCCCAGTCTTCCGACT
GAGCCTTTCGTTTTATTTGATGCCTGGCAGTTCCCTACTCTCGCGTTAACGCTAGCATGGATGTTTTCCC
AGTCACGACGTTGTAAAACGACGGCCAGTCTTAAGCTCGGGCCCCAAATAATGATTTTATTTTGACTGAT
AGTGACCTGTTCGTTGCAACAAATTGATGAGCAATGCTTTTTTATAATGCCAACTTTGTACAAAAAAGCA
GAAGGGCCGTCAAGGCCAGGATCCATGGGATCCTTTATGGCTGATGCTTATCTTGCAGACACTGTGTGGT
ATGTGGGGCAAATAATTTTTATAGTTGCCATTTGTTTATTGGTTACAATAGTTGTAGTGGCATTTTTGGC
AACTTTTAAATTGTGTATTCAACTTTGCGGTATGTGTAATACCTTAGTACTGTCCCCTTCTATTTATGTG
TTTAATAGAGGTAGGCAGTTTTATGAGTTTTACAATGATGTAAAACCACCAGTCCTTGATGTGGATGACG
TTCTTAATTAAGACGCGATCGCGGCCTCATGGGCCCAGCTTTCTTGTACAAAGTTGGCATTATAAAAAAT
AATTGCTCATCAATTTGTTGCAACGAACAGGTCACTATCAGTCAAAATAAAATCATTATTTGCCATCCAG
CTGATATCCCCTATAGTGAGTCGTATTACATGGTCATAGCTGTTTCCTGGCAGCTCTGGCCCGTGTCTCA
AAATCTCTGATGTTACATTGCACAAGATAAAAATATATCATCATGCCTCCTCTAGACCAGCCAGGACAGA
AATGCCTCGACTTCGCTGCTGCCCAAGGTTGCCGGGTGACGCACACCGTGGAAACGGATGAAGGCACGAA
CCCAGTGGACATAAGCCTGTTCGGTTCGTAAGCTGTAATGCAAGTAGCGTATGCGCTCACGCAACTGGTC
CAGAACCTTGACCGAACGCAGCGGTGGTAACGGCGCAGTGGCGGTTTTCATGGCTTGTTATGACTGTTTT
TTTGGGGTACAGTCTATGCCTCGGGCATCCAAGCAGCAAGCGCGTTACGCCGTGGGTCGATGTTTGATGT
TATGGAGCAGCAACGATGTTACGCAGCAGGGCAGTCGCCCTAAAACAAAGTTAAACATCATGAGGGAAGC
GGTGATCGCCGAAGTATCGACTCAACTATCAGAGGTAGTTGGCGTCATCGAGCGCCATCTCGAACCGACG
TTGCTGGCCGTACATTTGTACGGCTCCGCAGTGGATGGCGGCCTGAAGCCACACAGTGATATTGATTTGC
TGGTTACGGTGACCGTAAGGCTTGATGAAACAACGCGGCGAGCTTTGATCAACGACCTTTTGGAAACTTC
GGCTTCCCCTGGAGAGAGCGAGATTCTCCGCGCTGTAGAAGTCACCATTGTTGTGCACGACGACATCATT
CCGTGGCGTTATCCAGCTAAGCGCGAACTGCAATTTGGAGAATGGCAGCGCAATGACATTCTTGCAGGTA
TCTTCGAGCCAGCCACGATCGACATTGATCTGGCTATCTTGCTGACAAAAGCAAGAGAACATAGCGTTGC
CTTGGTAGGTCCAGCGGCGGAGGAACTCTTTGATCCGGTTCCTGAACAGGATCTATTTGAGGCGCTAAAT
GAAACCTTAACGCTATGGAACTCGCCGCCCGACTGGGCTGGCGATGAGCGAAATGTAGTGCTTACGTTGT
CCCGCATTTGGTACAGCGCAGTAACCGGCAAAATCGCGCCGAAGGATGTCGCTGCCGACTGGGCAATGGA
GCGCCTGCCGGCCCAGTATCAGCCCGTCATACTTGAAGCTAGACAGGCTTATCTTGGACAAGAAGAAGAT
CGCTTGGCCTCGCGCGCAGATCAGTTGGAAGAATTTGTCCACTACGTGAAAGGCGAGATCACCAAGGTAG
TCGGCAAATAACCCTCGAGCCACCCATGACCAAAATCCCTTAACGTGAGTTACGCGTCGTTCCACTGAGC
GTCAGACCCCGTAGAAAAGATCAAAGGATCTTCTTGAGATCCTTTTTTTCTGCGCGTAATCTGCTGCTTG
CAAACAAAAAAACCACCG
Features (pLannotate 1.2.2; 12 found; start..end, strand, type, name):
    717..809     +  CDS            lacI (fragment): lac repressor; lacI; The lac repressor binds to the lac operator to inhibit transcription in E. coli. This inhibition can be relieved by adding lactose or isopropyl-β-D-thiogalactopyranoside (IPTG).
    864..891     -  terminator     rrnB T2 terminator: transcription terminator T2 from the E. coli rrnB gene
   1023..1066    +  terminator     rrnB T1 terminator: Escherichia coli rrnB; transcription terminator T1 from the E. coli rrnB gene
   1113..1149    -  CDS            lacZα (fragment): LacZα fragment of β-galactosidase; lacZ fragment
   1165..1261    +  protein_bind   attL1: mutant version of attL; recombination site for the Gateway® LR reaction LR Clonase™
   1297..1542    +  CDS            E: VEMP_CVMA5 - Also known as sM. Experimental evidence at protein level: Swiss-Prot protein existence level 1. Plays a central role in virus morphogenesis and assembly. Acts as a viroporin and self-assembles in host membranes forming pentameric protein-lipid pores that allow ion transport. Also plays a role in the induction of apoptosis. From Murine coronavirus (strain A59) (MHV-A59) (Murine hepatitis virus).
   1574..1672    -  protein_bind   attL2: mutant version of attL; recombination site for the Gateway® LR reaction LR Clonase™
   1690..1708    -  promoter       T7 promoter: promoter for bacteriophage T7 RNA polymerase
   1898..1921    +  promoter       Pc promoter (fragment): intI1 (promoter lies within the coding sequence); class 1 integron promoter
   2097..2153    +  CDS            GmR (fragment): gentamycin acetyltransferase; aacC1; confers resistance to gentamycin
   2160..2951    +  CDS            SmR: aminoglycoside adenylyltransferase (Murphy, 1985); aadA; confers resistance to spectinomycin and streptomycin
   3044..534     +  rep_origin     ori (across the origin): high-copy-number ColE1/pMB1/pBR322/pUC origin of replication
